>Addgene plasmid #169968 | pDONR221 CARD8 FIIND E274R + S297A | addgene full sequence | sequence record 332702 | Addgene NGS Result
GGTCCAGGGCCAGGTGCTGACTCCAGGAACCAAACGCAATCGTCACTGTGACCTCATCCCTTACCAGGAA
GCCGAGGCCTGTGGCTGACCACAGATACCAGCCAGCAGTGGGGAACCAAACGCTGTATCTGTTTGTGCTC
TTATCAATCAACTCAACATCCACATTTCCTTCAGGCCCCATGGTTCTATCTCCTTCGAAGCCTGCTTTTT
TGTACAAAGTTGGCATTATAAAAAAGCATTGCTCATCAATTTGTTGCAACGAACAGGTCACTATCAGTCA
AAATAAAATCATTATTTGGGGCCCGAGCTTAAGACTGGCCGTCGTTTTACAACGTCGTGACTGGGAAAAC
ATCCATGCTAGCGTTAACGCGAGAGTAGGGAACTGCCAGGCATCAAATAAAACGAAAGGCTCAGTCGGAA
GACTGGGCCTTTCGTTTTATCTGTTGTTTGTCGGTGAACGCTCTCCTGAGTAGGACAAATCCGCCGGGAG
CGGATTTGAACGTTGTGAAGCAACGGCCCGGAGGGTGGCGGGCAGGACGCCCGCCATAAACTGCCAGGCA
TCAAACTAAGCAGAAGGCCATCCTGACGGATGGCCTTTTTGCGTTTCTACAAACTCTTCCTGGCTAGCGG
TACGCGTATTAATTGCGTTGCGCTCACTGCCCGCTTTCCAGTCGGGAAACCTGTCGTGCCAGCTGCATTA
ATGAATCGGCCAACGCGCGGGGAGAGGCGGTTTGCGTATTGGGCGCTCTTCCGCTTCCTCGCTCACTGAC
TCGCTGCGCTCGGTCGTTCGGCTGCGGCGAGCGGTATCAGCTCACTCAAAGGCGGTAATACGGTTATCCA
CAGAATCAGGGGATAACGCAGGAAAGAACATGTGAGCAAAAGGCCAGCAAAAGGCCAGGAACCGTAAAAA
GGCCGCGTTGCTGGCGTTTTTCCATAGGCTCCGCCCCCCTGACGAGCATCACAAAAATCGACGCTCAAGT
CAGAGGTGGCGAAACCCGACAGGACTATAAAGATACCAGGCGTTTCCCCCTGGAAGCTCCCTCGTGCGCT
CTCCTGTTCCGACCCTGCCGCTTACCGGATACCTGTCCGCCTTTCTCCCTTCGGGAAGCGTGGCGCTTTC
TCATAGCTCACGCTGTAGGTATCTCAGTTCGGTGTAGGTCGTTCGCTCCAAGCTGGGCTGTGTGCACGAA
CCCCCCGTTCAGCCCGACCGCTGCGCCTTATCCGGTAACTATCGTCTTGAGTCCAACCCGGTAAGACACG
ACTTATCGCCACTGGCAGCAGCCACTGGTAACAGGATTAGCAGAGCGAGGTATGTAGGCGGTGCTACAGA
GTTCTTGAAGTGGTGGCCTAACTACGGCTACACTAGAAGAACAGTATTTGGTATCTGCGCTCTGCTGAAG
CCAGTTACCTTCGGAAAAAGAGTTGGTAGCTCTTGATCCGGCAAACAAACCACCGCTGGTAGCGGTGGTT
TTTTTGTTTGCAAGCAGCAGATTACGCGCAGAAAAAAAGGATCTCAAGAAGATCCTTTGATCTTTTCTAC
GGGGTCTGACGCTCAGTGGAACGACGCGTAACTCACGTTAAGGGATTTTGGTCATGAGCTTGCGCCGTCC
CGTCAAGTCAGCGTAATGCTCTGCCAGTGTTACAACCAATTAACCAATTCTGATTAGAAAAACTCATCGA
GCATCAAATGAAACTGCAATTTATTCATATCAGGATTATCAATACCATATTTTTGAAAAAGCCGTTTCTG
TAATGAAGGAGAAAACTCACCGAGGCAGTTCCATAGGATGGCAAGATCCTGGTATCGGTCTGCGATTCCG
ACTCGTCCAACATCAATACAACCTATTAATTTCCCCTCGTCAAAAATAAGGTTATCAAGTGAGAAATCAC
CATGAGTGACGACTGAATCCGGTGAGAATGGCAAAAGTTTATGCATTTCTTTCCAGACTTGTTCAACAGG
CCAGCCATTACGCTCGTCATCAAAATCACTCGCATCAACCAAACCGTTATTCATTCGTGATTGCGCCTGA
GCGAGACGAAATACGCGATCGCTGTTAAAAGGACAATTACAAACAGGAATCGAATGCAACCGGCGCAGGA
ACACTGCCAGCGCATCAACAATATTTTCACCTGAATCAGGATATTCTTCTAATACCTGGAATGCTGTTTT
TCCGGGGATCGCAGTGGTGAGTAACCATGCATCATCAGGAGTACGGATAAAATGCTTGATGGTCGGAAGA
GGCATAAATTCCGTCAGCCAGTTTAGTCTGACCATCTCATCTGTAACATCATTGGCAACGCTACCTTTGC
CATGTTTCAGAAACAACTCTGGCGCATCGGGCTTCCCATACAAGCGATAGATTGTCGCACCTGATTGCCC
GACATTATCGCGAGCCCATTTATACCCATATAAATCAGCATCCATGTTGGAATTTAATCGCGGCCTCGAC
GTTTCCCGTTGAATATGGCTCATAACACCCCTTGTATTACTGTTTATGTAAGCAGACAGTTTTATTGTTC
ATGATGATATATTTTTATCTTGTGCAATGTAACATCAGAGATTTTGAGACACGGGCCAGAGCTGCCAGGA
AACAGCTATGACCATGTAATACGACTCACTATAGGGGATATCAGCTGGATGGCAAATAATGATTTTATTT
TGACTGATAGTGACCTGTTCGTTGCAACAAATTGATAAGCAATGCTTTCTTATAATGCCAACTTTGTACA
AGAAAGCTGGGTCTGGCTTCACCTCAGTATCCCACACCAAAGTCCCATGTCTTTTTTCAGTAATCTCAAG
TTGAATGGGTTCCTTCATCTGCCCAGCATAGAATTTTGAGAAGTGCTGAATTTCTCCAGGGCTCCTGTAG
GACAATTTCAACTCCTTGGGCATTACTTTCAGGTTAGCAGAATTAGACACAATATAACTGGAACCAAAGT
TCAGGGGTTCCATTGGGGGCGAAGTCTGCAGGCGCACACCATGGAAGCGATCTTCCTCATCATCTATCGC
CTTTGTTAGCAAGGCGTCGCTGGGGACAAGGTACAAGTGGAACTTAATATCTTCGGGGTGGGGGTGATAA
TAGATCAATGTGTTGGAAGTGATGGGGATGGAGAGGCGAGTCCCACTGGCGATCCGCAGCAGGATGCCCA
TCAGGGCGAAGCTGGGGCTTTCCAGGACAGCATAGAAAGGCTCCACCCGGGCTGGATGCTCCAGGACCAT
CCCTCTATTCTTAAAATGGGCAACGAGAAACCAGGAGACGTCCACCTCACCTGCTTGGAGGGAGATGAAG
TGGGGGAGGTGGATTTCGGCGACAGCCTCCTCTGGCTCTGCAGTGACATCAAACAAGGGGCCGCCCACCA
GCCACTGTTCATGGTGCTGCA
Features (pLannotate 1.2.2; 10 found; start..end, strand, type, name):
    199..298     -  protein_bind   attL1: mutant version of attL; recombination site for the Gateway® LR reaction LR Clonase™
    314..350     +  CDS            lacZα (fragment): LacZα fragment of β-galactosidase; lacZ fragment
    397..440     -  terminator     rrnB T1 terminator: Escherichia coli rrnB; transcription terminator T1 from the E. coli rrnB gene
    572..599     +  terminator     rrnB T2 terminator: transcription terminator T2 from the E. coli rrnB gene
    654..746     -  CDS            lacI (fragment): lac repressor; lacI; The lac repressor binds to the lac operator to inhibit transcription in E. coli. This inhibition can be relieved by adding lactose or isopropyl-β-D-thiogalactopyranoside (IPTG).
    929..1517    -  rep_origin     ori: high-copy-number ColE1/pMB1/pBR322/pUC origin of replication
   1664..2473    -  CDS            KanR: aminoglycoside phosphotransferase; aph(3')-Ia; confers resistance to kanamycin in bacteria or G418 (Geneticin®) in eukaryotes
   2607..2625    +  promoter       T7 promoter: promoter for bacteriophage T7 RNA polymerase
   2643..2742    +  protein_bind   attL2: mutant version of attL; recombination site for the Gateway® LR reaction LR Clonase™
   2744..214     -  CDS            CARD8 (fragment) (across the origin): CARD8_HUMAN - Also known as DACAR From Homo sapiens (Human).
