[The description below was written by a language model from this plasmid's Addgene catalogue record and pLannotate feature annotations shown in this document.]
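Description:
pDONR221 CARD8 FIIND E274R + S297A is a Gateway entry clone built on the pDONR221 backbone and intended for shuttling its insert into destination vectors rather than for expression in its own right. It is a small plasmid of about 3.4 kb that is maintained in E. coli through a high-copy ColE1/pUC-type origin and selected with kanamycin via the aph(3')-Ia resistance gene. The annotated backbone also carries rrnB T1 and T2 transcription terminators, which insulate the cloning region from read-through transcription, a T7 promoter next to one att site, and short residual lacZα and lacI fragments that are vector remnants with no apparent functional role here.

The payload is a fragment of human CARD8 covering the FIIND domain (L162M through P434, with residue 162 changed to methionine to serve as a start codon) and lacking a stop codon, so that C-terminal tags supplied by a destination vector can be fused in frame. In the feature table this coding sequence spans the numbering origin of the circular record and lies between attL1 and attL2, the sites that recombine with attR sites in an LR Clonase reaction to transfer the insert directionally. Two point mutations are present: S297A, which makes the FIIND autoprocessing-deficient, and E274R, which prevents binding to DPP9 at site I. No eukaryotic promoter or tag is present in this entry clone. According to the record, the construct supports studies of how DPP9 restrains CARD8 inflammasome formation, providing an uncleavable, DPP9 site I binding-defective FIIND for transfer into expression vectors.
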