Addgene plasmid #169968: pDONR221 CARD8 FIIND E274R + S297A
Purpose: pDONR221 for Gateway shuttling. Contains the CARD8 autoprocessing-deficient FIIND (L162M-P434, no stop codon) that cannot bind DPP9 at site I (E274R)
Depositing lab: Daniel Bachovchin. Depositing organization: Memorial Sloan-Kettering Cancer Center. Publication: Dipeptidyl peptidase 9 sets a threshold for CARD8 inflammasome formation by sequestering its active C-terminal fragment. Sharif H, Hollingsworth LR, Griswold AR, Hsiao JC, Wang Q, Bachovchin DA, Wu H. Immunity. 2021 Jul 13;54(7):1392-1404.e10. doi: 10.1016/j.immuni.2021.04.024. Epub 2021 May 20. PubMed 34019797.
Backbone
  Vector backbone: pDONR221
  Vector type: Gateway cloning vector
Growth in bacteria
  Bacterial resistance: Kanamycin, 50 μg/mL
  Growth temperature: 37°C
  Growth strain: DH5alpha
  Copy number: High Copy
Gene/Insert
  Gene/Insert name: CARD8
  Species: H. sapiens (human)
  Mutation: S297A, E274R
  Entrez Gene: CARD8 (a.k.a. CARDINAL, DACAR, DAKAR, NDPP, NDPP1, TUCAN)
  Cloning method: Gateway Cloning
  Sequencing primers: 5′ M13 F; 3′ M13 R
Terms and licenses: Academic/Nonprofit Terms; Industry Terms: Not Available to Industry
How to cite: pDONR221 CARD8 FIIND E274R + S297A was a gift from Daniel Bachovchin (Addgene plasmid # 169968 ; http://n2t.net/addgene:169968 ; RRID:Addgene_169968)
