>Addgene plasmid #169968 | pDONR221 CARD8 FIIND E274R + S297A | depositor partial sequence | sequence record 329293 | Insert sequence
ATGGGGCCTGAAGGAAATGTGGATGTTGAGTTGATTGATAAGAGCACAAACAGATACAGCGTTTGGTTCC
CCACTGCTGGCTGGTATCTGTGGTCAGCCACAGGCCTCGGCTTCCTGGTAAGGGATGAGGTCACAGTGAC
GATTGCGTTTGGTTCCTGGAGTCAGCACCTGGCCCTGGACCTGCAGCACCATGAACAGTGGCTGGTGGGC
GGCCCCTTGTTTGATGTCACTGCAGAGCCAGAGGAGGCTGTCGCCGAAATCCACCTCCCCCACTTCATCT
CCCTCCAAGCAGGTGAGGTGGACGTCTCCTGGTTTCTCGTTGCCCATTTTAAGAATAGAGGGATGGTCCT
GGAGCATCCAGCCCGGGTGGAGCCTTTCTATGCTGTCCTGGAAAGCCCCAGCTTCGCCCTGATGGGCATC
CTGCTGCGGATCGCCAGTGGGACTCGCCTCTCCATCCCCATCACTTCCAACACATTGATCTATTATCACC
CCCACCCCGAAGATATTAAGTTCCACTTGTACCTTGTCCCCAGCGACGCCTTGCTAACAAAGGCGATAGA
TGATGAGGAAGATCGCTTCCATGGTGTGCGCCTGCAGACTTCGCCCCCAATGGAACCCCTGAACTTTGGT
TCCAGTTATATTGTGTCTAATTCTGCTAACCTGAAAGTAATGCCCAAGGAGTTGAAATTGTCCTACAGGA
GCCCTGGAGAAATTCAGCACTTCTCAAAATTCTATGCTGGGCAGATGAAGGAACCCATTCAACTTGAGAT
TACTGAAAAAAGACATGGGACTTTGGTGTGGGATACTGAGGTGAAGCCA
